>Addgene plasmid #173243 | RVD-AA8 | addgene full sequence | sequence record 352632 | Addgene NGS Result
CTCTGATGTTACATTGCACAAGATAAAAATATATCATCATGCCTCCTCTAGACCAAAGCTGGTCTCGAAG
TAATATTGGTGGCAAACAGGCTCTTGAGACGGTTCAGCGCCTCCTTCCAGTTCTCTGTCAAGCCCACGGA
CTCACCCCAGATCAAGTTGTAGCGATTGCTAGTAATATTGGTGGCAAACAGGCTCTTGAGACGGTTCAGC
GCCTCCTTCCAGTTCTCTGTCAAGCCCACGGACTCACCCCAGATCAAGTTGTAGCGATTGCTTCCTGAGA
CCATATCTGGTCGAGCCACCCATGACCAAAATCCCTTAACGTGAGTTACGCGTCGTTCCACTGAGCGTCA
GACCCCGTAGAAAAGATCAAAGGATCTTCTTGAGATCCTTTTTTTCTGCGCGTAATCTGCTGCTTGCAAA
CAAAAAAACCACCGCTACCAGCGGTGGTTTGTTTGCCGGATCAAGAGCTACCAACTCTTTTTCCGAAGGT
AACTGGCTTCAGCAGAGCGCAGATACCAAATACTGTTCTTCTAGTGTAGCCGTAGTTAGGCCACCACTTC
AAGAACTCTGTAGCACCGCCTACATACCTCGCTCTGCTAATCCTGTTACCAGTGGCTGCTGCCAGTGGCG
ATAAGTCGTGTCTTACCGGGTTGGACTCAAGACGATAGTTACCGGATAAGGCGCAGCGGTCGGGCTGAAC
GGGGGGTTCGTGCACACAGCCCAGCTTGGAGCGAACGACCTACACCGAACTGAGATACCTACAGCGTGAG
CTATGAGAAAGCGCCACGCTTCCCGAAGGGAGAAAGGCGGACAGGTATCCGGTAAGCGGCAGGGTCGGAA
CAGGAGAGCGCACGAGGGAGCTTCCAGGGGGAAACGCCTGGTATCTTTATAGTCCTGTCGGGTTTCGCCA
CCTCTGACTTGAGCGTCGATTTTTGTGATGCTCGTCAGGGGGGCGGAGCCTATGGAAAAACGCCAGCAAC
GCGGCCTTTTTACGGTTCCTGGCCTTTTGCTGGCCTTTTGCTCACATGTTCTTTCCTGCGTTATCCACAG
AATCAGGGGATAACGCAGGAAAGAACATGAATTAATTCTCATGTTTGACAGCTTATCATCGATTAGCTTT
AATGCGGTAGTTTATCACAGTTAAATTGCTAACGCAGTCAGGCACCGTGTATGAAATCTAACAATGCGCT
CATCGTCATCCTCGGCACCGTCACCCTGGATGCTGTAGGCATAGGCTTGGTTATGCCGGTACTGCCGGGC
CTCTTGCGGGATATCGTCCATTCCGACAGCATCGCCAGTCACTATGGCGTGCTGCTAGCGCTATATGCGT
TGATGCAATTTCTATGCGCACCCGTTCTCGGAGCACTGTCCGACCGCTTTGGCCGCCGCCCAGTCCTGCT
CGCTTCGCTACTTGGAGCCACTATCGACTACGCGATCATGGCGACCACACCCGTCCTGTGGATTCTCTAC
GCCGGACGCATCGTGGCCGGCATCACCGGCGCCACAGGTGCGGTTGCTGGCGCCTATATCGCCGACATCA
CCGATGGGGAAGATCGGGCTCGCCACTTCGGGCTCATGAGCGCTTGTTTCGGCGTGGGTATGGTGGCAGG
CCCCGTGGCCGGGGGACTGTTGGGCGCCATCTCCTTACATGCACCATTCCTTGCGGCGGCGGTGCTCAAC
GGCCTCAACCTACTACTGGGCTGCTTCCTAATGCAGGAGTCGCATAAGGGAGAGCGCCGACCCATGCCCT
TGAGAGCCTTCAACCCAGTCAGCTCCTTCCGGTGGGCGCGGGGCATGACTATCGTCGCCGCACTTATGAC
TGTCTTCTTTATCATGCAACTCGTAGGACAGGTGCCGGCAGCGCTCTGGGTCATTTTCGGCGAGGACCGC
TTTCGCTGGAGCGCGACGATGATCGGCCTGTCGCTTGCGGTATTCGGAATCTTGCACGCCCTCGCTCAAG
CCTTCGTCACTGGTCCCGCCACCAAACGTTTCGGCGAGAAGCAGGCCATTATCGCCGGCATGGCGGCCGA
CGCGCTGGGCTACGTCTTGCTGGCGTTCGCGACGCGAGGCTGGATGGCCTTCCCCATTATGATTCTTCTC
GCTTCCGGCGGCATCGGGATGCCCGCGTTGCAGGCCATGCTGTCCAGGCAGGTAGATGACGACCATCAGG
GACAGCTTCAAGGATCGCTCGCGGCTCTTACCAGCCTAACTTCGATCATTGGACCGCTGATCGTCACGGC
GATTTATGCCGCCTCGGCGAGCACATGGAACGGGTTGGCATGGATTGTAGGCGCCGCCCTATACCTTGTC
TGCCTCCCCGCGTTGCGTCGCGGTGCATGGAGCCGGGCCACCTCGACCTGAATGGAAGCCGGCGGCACCT
CGCTAACGGATTCACCACTCCAAGAATTGGAGCCAATCAATTCTTGCGGAGAACTGTGAATGCGCAAACC
AACCCTTGATCGGGGAAGAACAGTATGTCGAGCTATTTTTTGACTTACTGGGGATCAAGCCTGATTGGGA
GAAAATAAAATATCCCCTATAGTGAGTCGTATTACATGGTCATAGCTGTTTCCTGGCAGCTCTGGCCCGT
GTCTCAAAAT
Features (pLannotate 1.2.2; 6 found; start..end, strand, type, name):
    380..968     +  rep_origin     ori: high-copy-number ColE1/pMB1/pBR322/pUC origin of replication
   1040..1079    -  rep_origin     RSF ori (fragment): Plasmids containing the RSF 1030 origin of replication can be propagated in E. coli cells that contain additional plasmids with compatible origins.
   1095..1123    +  promoter       tet promoter: E. coli promoter for tetracycline efflux protein gene
   1171..2361    +  CDS            TcR: tetracycline efflux protein; tet; confers resistance to tetracycline
   2459..2533    +  CDS            KanR (fragment): aminoglycoside phosphotransferase; aphA-3; confers resistance to kanamycin
   2536..2554    -  promoter       T7 promoter: promoter for bacteriophage T7 RNA polymerase
