[The description below was written by a language model from this plasmid's Addgene catalogue record and pLannotate feature annotations shown in this document.]
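Description:
RVD-AA8 is a small (about 2.6 kb) bacterial cloning plasmid that serves as a module donor in a library for one-step assembly of custom TALE repeat arrays. It is built on a tetracycline-resistant T vector ("TetR T vector"), and the depositor notes that the insert was placed into the TA cloning site of that backbone. The plasmid replicates in E. coli from a high-copy ColE1/pUC-type origin and is selected through the tetracycline efflux gene (TcR), which is driven by its own tet promoter. The annotation also picks up a short RSF origin fragment, a short kanamycin-resistance gene fragment and a T7 promoter. The two fragments are far too short to be functional and are probably remnants of the vector's construction.

The payload is a synthetic dimer of two TALE repeats that both carry the NI repeat-variable diresidue (RVD), designated for position 8 of the assembly scheme. In the TALE code NI specifies adenine, so the "AA" in the name matches a two-repeat unit recognising two consecutive A bases. The automated feature table does not annotate the insert itself, and the record does not give the flanking restriction sites or overhangs used in assembly. There is no eukaryotic promoter or expression cassette, so the plasmid is a source of parts rather than an expression construct.

According to the record, modules like this one are combined with dimers for other positions to build custom DNA-binding arrays in a single reaction. These arrays are used in TALE-based tools, particularly DdCBEs, the DddA-derived cytosine base editors. The associated work applied them to mitochondrial DNA base editing for modelling mitochondrial disease in zebrafish.
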