Addgene plasmid #173243: RVD-AA8
Purpose: One-step assembly of custom RVD arrays to construct DdCBE, TALE, etc.
Depositing lab: Bin Shen. Depositing organization: Nanjing Medical University. Publication: Precision modeling of mitochondrial diseases in zebrafish via DdCBE-mediated mtDNA base editing. Guo J, Zhang X, Chen X, Sun H, Dai Y, Wang J, Qian X, Tan L, Lou X, Shen B. Cell Discov. 2021 Sep 3;7(1):78. doi: 10.1038/s41421-021-00307-9. PubMed 34480028.
Backbone
  Vector backbone: TetR T vector
  Vector type: Unspecified
Growth in bacteria
  Bacterial resistance: Tetracycline, 10 μg/mL
  Growth temperature: 37°C
  Growth strain: DH5alpha
  Copy number: High Copy
Gene/Insert
  Gene/Insert name: NI-NI dimer RVD at Position8
  Species: Synthetic
  Mutation: no
  Cloning method: Restriction Enzyme; 5′ cloning site Unknown (unknown if destroyed)
Terms and licenses: Academic/Nonprofit Terms; Industry Terms: Not Available to Industry
Depositor comments: RVD is inserted into TA site of TetR T vector
How to cite: RVD-AA8 was a gift from Bin Shen (Addgene plasmid # 173243 ; http://n2t.net/addgene:173243 ; RRID:Addgene_173243)
