>Addgene plasmid #173243 | RVD-AA8 | depositor partial sequence | sequence record 336198 | RVD flanked by two Bsa I sites
GGTCTCGAAGTAATATTGGTGGCAAACAGGCTCTTGAGACGGTTCAGCGCCTCCTTCCAGTTCTCTGTCA
AGCCCACGGACTCACCCCAGATCAAGTTGTAGCGATTGCTAGTAATATTGGTGGCAAACAGGCTCTTGAG
ACGGTTCAGCGCCTCCTTCCAGTTCTCTGTCAAGCCCACGGACTCACCCCAGATCAAGTTGTAGCGATTG
CTTCCTGAGACC
